Addgene plasmid #39622: KHBD00522
Depositing lab: Bart Deplancke. Depositing organization: Swiss Federal Institute of Technology (EPFL). Publication: Automated protein-DNA interaction screening of Drosophila regulatory elements. Korneel Hens, Jean-Daniel Feuz, Alina Isakova, Antonina Lagovitina, Andreas Massouras, Julien Bryois, Patrick Callaerts, Susan E. Celniker, Bart Deplancke. Nat Methods. 2011 Oct 30;8(12):1065-70. 10.1038/nmeth.1763 PubMed 22037703.
Backbone
  Vector backbone: pDONR221
  Backbone manufacturer: Invitrogen
  Backbone size w/o insert (bp): 2536
  Vector type: Gateway DONR vector
Growth in bacteria
  Bacterial resistance: Kanamycin, 50 μg/mL
  Growth temperature: 37°C
  Growth strain: DH5alpha
  Copy number: High Copy
Gene/Insert
  Gene/Insert name: CG10034 (alt names: FBgn0000964; tj; traffic jam)
  Species: D. melanogaster (fly)
  Insert size (bp): 1527
  Entrez Gene: tj (a.k.a. Dmel_CG10034, CG10034, Dmaf, Dmel\CG10034, PL3, TJ, Tj, fs(2)eo-B, fs(2)eo2, fs(2)eoPL3, maf-L, maf1)
  Promoter: none
  Cloning method: Gateway Cloning
  Sequencing primers: 5′ M13-F20; 3′ M13R
Terms and licenses: Academic/Nonprofit Terms; Industry Terms: Not Available to Industry
Depositor comments: Please note that the ORFs in this collection were cloned open-ended (without a stop codon).
How to cite: KHBD00522 was a gift from Bart Deplancke (Addgene plasmid # 39622 ; http://n2t.net/addgene:39622 ; RRID:Addgene_39622)
