[The description below was written by a language model from this plasmid's Addgene catalogue record.]
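Description:
KHBD00522 is a Gateway entry clone built in the pDONR221 backbone, carrying the open reading frame of the Drosophila melanogaster gene traffic jam (tj, CG10034), which encodes a Maf-family transcription factor. The insert is recorded as about 1.5 kb in a backbone of roughly 2.5 kb. The plasmid is maintained in E. coli as a high-copy construct under kanamycin selection. No feature table accompanies the record, so the exact layout of the elements is not documented here. As the product of a Gateway recombination into a DONR vector, the ORF would be expected to be flanked by attL recombination sites, and the M13 forward and reverse sequencing primers listed indicate standard priming sites on either side of the insert.

The record states that there is no promoter, consistent with an entry clone's role as a storage and shuttle form rather than an expression construct: the ORF is meant to be moved by LR recombination into destination vectors that provide the promoter, tags and host-specific elements. The depositor notes that ORFs in this collection were cloned open-ended, without a stop codon, which allows in-frame C-terminal fusions once transferred, and means that a destination vector must provide the termination codon. The clone belongs to a collection associated with work on automated screening of protein–DNA interactions at Drosophila regulatory elements, so its likely use is as a source of the tj coding sequence for making fusion proteins for such interaction assays, although the specific destination vectors are not given in the record.
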