>Addgene plasmid #39622 | KHBD00522 | depositor partial sequence | sequence record 50062 | KHBD00522 sequence 1527 bps
ATGGAAGATCCCACCATAAACGACACGTACGTTCAGGAGTTTGATCTGCACCACCTGGAGGTGGGCGGAA
ATGGAGCTGGCCAATCGCATGGAGCCGGTGCCGCGTCCCAGGTCACGACTTTGGGCCATGTGAAGCGCGA
GGATCACAGTCCACCGCAGCCGGTGGCGGTTAAATGGACGACAATCCACGGCGATCCCACGAATCCGGAC
GATGACCCGGACTCGCTGCCGCTGTCCGGACCAGAGCCCGCCGGAGCAGTGGAGGTCTCGCCATCGCCGC
ACATCAAGCTGAGGTCCTTCTCCGGCCATCACCAGTGGCACATGGACGAACGGCGCCTGCAACCGCTCTC
TCCGCCACCAGAGCAGTATGGTCCGCTGCCCGGACAGGCGATTCTGGTGAACACATCTTCGGGAGCGGGC
GTTCCGGGCGGAGTGCCCTCAACGCCGCCGGAAACGCCACCAGTAGTGGGCTCGCCCACGGGCAGCAGCA
GCTGTCCGGCTCAGACTTACGCACACCACTATGCGAGGACACCGGGCAGCTCCGTATCCGTATCCGCCTC
CGCCGCCGCCGCAGCTGCTGCCTCCGCCGGAGCAGCATCGGTGAGTGCCGGACTGAGCCATGACATGATG
TGGCTGACCAACTCGATACGGGCGGACCAGCAGCCGCTGGATCTGCGGCCTTTGCCCTATCCGGGCTCCC
AGGAGGAGGCGGAGGAGTGGGACAGACAGCGGGACTACGCCCTGCAGGCGGCGGCAGCTCATCACCACCA
TCACGGACAGCCGCTGATGCAGGCGCAGCATCATCCGCATGGACACGGCGGTCATCCCCACCAGGTGATG
CTGCAGCAGAGCAAGTATCCGCACCACCATCACCACCACTTCCACAATCTGGAACTGACGCCCATCAACA
TGCACTCGAACTCGTACGGTAGTGCTTCGGGTGCCCTGACGCCCACCTGTCTGCCCCAAGTGCCCAGCAA
CGGGAGTGGCAGCAGCGGAGGCGGAGGAGGCAGTGGAAGCGGGAGCGGTGGACCCGGCAGCGTGGGTGGC
GGCTCCTGCGTCATCACACGGGCTGCACTTCAGCCGTGCCGCCCGCTCTCCGCCAGCTCGACCAGATCCT
CGAACAACATGTCGCCCAGAACCTGTTCGGGTGCCTACAGTAATGCCACGCTGGAGGATTGCCTCAATGA
CGACATGCTGACCACGTTGACGGTGCGGGAGCTGAACAAGCGGCTCCATGGTTGCCCACGGGAGGAGGTA
GTGCGTCTGAAGCAGAAGCGACGCACCCTGAAGAATCGCGGCTATGCCCAGAACTGCCGGTCCAAGCGAC
TCCATCAGCGCCACGAACTGGAGAAGGCCAACCGGGTGCTCAACCAGGATCTGCACCGCCTGAAGCTGGA
GTACTCGAGGGTCTGCCAGGAGCGGGATGCCCTCATGCAGCGTCTGCAGCGGGCGGCAAATGGCGGAGTC
GGTGCGGGAGGTGCAACCGCCGGCGGCGATAGCCAAAGCTCTCCGGAATTCTACCTC
