>Addgene plasmid #39622 | KHBD00522 | addgene partial sequence | sequence record 51728 | M13Rev
AATAATGATTTTATTTTGACTGATAGTGACCTGTTCGTTGCAACAAATTGATAAGCAATGCTTTCTTATA
ATGCCAACTTTGTACAAGAAAGTTGGCAAGAGGTAGAATTCCGGAGAGCTTTGGCTATCGCCGCCGGCGG
TTGCACCTCCCGCACCGACTCCGCCATTTGCCGCCCGCTGCAGACGCTGCATGAGGGCATCCCGCTCCTG
GCAGACCCTCGAGTACTCCAGCTTCAGGCGGTGCAGATCCTGGTTGAGCACCCGGTTGGCCTTCTCCAGT
TCGTGGCGCTGATGGAGTCGCTTGGACCGGCAGTTCTGGGCATAGCCGCGATTCTTCAGGGTGCGTCGCT
TCTGCTTCAGACGCACTACCTCCTCCCGTGGGCAACCATGGAGCCGCTTGTTCAGCTCCCGCACCGTCAA
CGTGGTCAGCATGTCGTCATTGAGGCAATCCTCCAGCGTGGCATTACTGTAGGCACCCGAACAGGTTCTG
GGCGACATGTTGTTCGAGGATCTGGTCGAGCTGGCGGAGAGCGGGCGGCACGGCTGAAGTGCAGCCCGTG
TGATGACGCAGGAGCCGCCACCCACGCTGCCGGGTCCACCGCTCCCGCTTCCACTGCCTCCTCCGCCTCC
GCTGCTGCCACTCCCGTTGCTGGGCACTTGGGGCAGACAGGTGGGCGTCAGGGCACCCGAAGCACTACCG
TACGAGTTCGAGTGCATGTTGATGGGCGTCAGTTCCAGATTGTGGAAGTGGTGGTGATGGTGGTGCGGAT
ACTTGCTCTGCTGCAGCATCACCTGGTGGGGATGACCGCCGTGTCCATGCG
